>Addgene plasmid #57546 | mGeos2-VEL-Cx26-7 | addgene full sequence | sequence record 218669 | Addgene NGS Result
TTCTTTCCTGCGTTATCCCCTGATTCTGTGGATAACCGTATTACCGCCATGCATTAGTTATTAATAGTAA
TCAATTACGGGGTCATTAGTTCATAGCCCATATATGGAGTTCCGCGTTACATAACTTACGGTAAATGGCC
CGCCTGGCTGACCGCCCAACGACCCCCGCCCATTGACGTCAATAATGACGTATGTTCCCATAGTAACGCC
AATAGGGACTTTCCATTGACGTCAATGGGTGGAGTATTTACGGTAAACTGCCCACTTGGCAGTACATCAA
GTGTATCATATGCCAAGTACGCCCCCTATTGACGTCAATGACGGTAAATGGCCCGCCTGGCATTATGCCC
AGTACATGACCTTATGGGACTTTCCTACTTGGCAGTACATCTACGTATTAGTCATCGCTATTACCATGGT
GATGCGGTTTTGGCAGTACATCAATGGGCGTGGATAGCGGTTTGACTCACGGGGATTTCCAAGTCTCCAC
CCCATTGACGTCAATGGGAGTTTGTTTTGGCACCAAAATCAACGGGACTTTCCAAAATGTCGTAACAACT
CCGCCCCATTGACGCAAATGGGCGGTAGGCGTGTACGGTGGGAGGTCTATATAAGCAGAGCTGGTTTAGT
GAACCGTCAGATCCGCTAGCGCTACCGGACTCAGATCTCGAGCTCAAGCTTCGAATTCGCGGCTGCACGC
TCCTCGGGACACAGTGCCAACCATCCAGAGGACAAGATGGATTGGGGCACACTACAGAGCATCCTCGGGG
GTGTCAACAAGCACTCCACCAGCATTGGGAAAATCTGGCTCACTGTCCTCTTCATCTTCCGCATCATGAT
CCTCGTGGTGGCCGCGAAGGAGGTGTGGGGAGATGAGCAAGCCGATTTTGTTTGCAACACTCTCCAGCCT
GGCTGTAAGAATGTGTGCTACGACCACTACTTCCCCATCTCTCACATCCGGCTCTGGGCTCTGCAGCTGA
TCATGGTGTCCACGCCGGCCCTCCTGGTAGCTATGCACGTGGCCTACCGGAGACACGAAAAGAAACGGAA
GTTCATGAAGGGAGAGATAAAGAACGAGTTTAAGGACATCGAAGAGATCAAAACCCAGAAGGTCCGTATC
GAAGGGTCCCTGTGGTGGACCTACACCACCAGCATCTTCTTCCGGGTCATCTTCGAAGCTGTCTTCATGT
ATGTCTTTTACATCATGTACAATGGCTTCTTCATGCAGCGTCTGGTGAAGTGTAACGCCTGGCCTTGTCC
CAATACAGTGGACTGCTTCATTTCCAGGCCCACAGAAAAGACTGTCTTCACGGTGTTCATGATCTCTGTG
TCTGGAATTTGCATCCTGCTAAACATCACAGAGCTGTGCTATCTGTTCATTAGGTATTGCTCAGGGAAGT
CCAAAAGACCAGTCGCGGATCCACCGGTCGCCACCATGAGTGCGATTAAGCCAGACATGAAGATCAAACT
CCGTATGGAAGGCAACGTAAACGGGCACCACTTTGTGATCGACGGAGATGGTACAGGCAAGCCTTTTGAG
GGAAAACAGAGTATGGATCTTGAAGTCAAAGAGGGCGGACCTCTGCCTTTTGCCTTTGATATCCTGACCA
CTGCATTCCTGTACGGCAACAGGGTATTCGCCAAATATCCAGACAACATACAAGACTATTTTAAGCAGTC
GTTTCCTAAGGGGTATTCGTGGGAACGAAGCTTGACTTTCGAAGACGGGGGCATTTGCAACGCCAGAAAC
GACATAACAATGGAAGGGGACACTTTCTATAATAAAGTTCGATTTTATGGTACCAACTTTCCCGCCAATG
GTCCAGTTATGCAGAAGAAGACGCTGAAATGGGAGCCCTCCACTGAGAAAATGTATGTGCGTGATGGAGT
GCTGACGGGTGATGTAGAGATGGCTTTGTTGCTTGAAGGAAATGCCCATTACCGATGTGACTTCAGAACT
ACTTACAAAGCTAAGGAGAAGGGTGTCAAGTTACCAGGCGCCCACTTTGTGGACCACTGCATTGAGATTT
TAAGCCATGACAAAGATTACAACAAGGTTAAGCTGTATGAGCATGCTGTTGCTCATTCTGGATTGCCTGA
CAATGCCAGACGATAAGCGGCCGCGACTCTAGATCATAATCAGCCATACCACATTTGTAGAGGTTTTACT
TGCTTTAAAAAACCTCCCACACCTCCCCCTGAACCTGAAACATAAAATGAATGCAATTGTTGTTGTTAAC
TTGTTTATTGCAGCTTATAATGGTTACAAATAAAGCAATAGCATCACAAATTTCACAAATAAAGCATTTT
TTTCACTGCATTCTAGTTGTGGTTTGTCCAAACTCATCAATGTATCTTAAGGCGTAAATTGTAAGCGTTA
ATATTTTGTTAAAATTCGCGTTAAATTTTTGTTAAATCAGCTCATTTTTTAACCAATAGGCCGAAATCGG
CAAAATCCCTTATAAATCAAAAGAATAGACCGAGATAGGGT
[37 nt withheld, positions 2492-2528]
AAAGAACGTGGACTCCAACGTCAAAGG
[49 nt withheld, positions 2556-2604]
T
[91 nt withheld, positions 2606-2696]
G
[124 nt withheld, positions 2698-2821]
CAGGTGGCACTTTTCGGGGAAATGTGCGCGGAACCCCTATTTGTTTATTTTTCTAAATACATTCAAATAT
GTATCCGCTCATGAGACAATAACCCTGATAAATGCTTCAATAATATTGAAAAAGGAAGAGTCCTGAGGCG
GAAAGAACCAGCTGTGGAATGTGTGTCAGTTAGGGTGTGGAAAGTCCCCAGGCTCCCCAGCAGGCAGAAG
TATGCAAAGCATGCATCTCAATTAGTCAGCAACCAGGTGTGGAAAGTCCCCAGGCTCCCCAGCAGGCAGA
AGTATGCAAAGCATGCATCTCAATTAGTCAGCAACCATAGTCCCGCCCCTAACTCCGCCCATCCCGCCCC
TAACTCCGCCCAGTTCCGCCCATTCTCCGCCCCATGGCTGACTAATTTTTTTTATTTATGCAGAGGCCGA
GGCCGCCTCGGCCTCTGAGCTATTCCAGAAGTAGTGAGGAGGCTTTTTTGGAGGCCTAGGCTTTTGCAAA
GATCGATCAAGAGACAGGATGAGGATCGTTTCGCATGATTGAACAAGATGGATTGCACGCAGGTTCTCCG
GCCGCTTGGGTGGAGAGGCTATTCGGCTATGACTGGGCACAACAGACAATCGGCTGCTCTGATGCCGCCG
TGTTCCGGCTGTCAGCGCAGGGGCGCCCGGTTCTTTTTGTCAAGACCGACCTGTCCGGTGCCCTGAATGA
ACTGCAAGACGAGGCAGCGCGGCTATCGTGGCTGGCCACGACGGGCGTTCCTTGCGCAGCTGTGCTCGAC
GTTGTCACTGAAGCGGGAAGGGACTGGCTGCTATTGGGCGAAGTGCCGGGGCAGGATCTCCTGTCATCTC
ACCTTGCTCCTGCCGAGAAAGTATCCATCATGGCTGATGCAATGCGGCGGCTGCATACGCTTGATCCGGC
TACCTGCCCATTCGACCACCAAGCGAAACATCGCATCGAGCGAGCACGTACTCGGATGGAAGCCGGTCTT
GTCGATCAGGATGATCTGGACGAAGAGCATCAGGGGCTCGCGCCAGCCGAACTGTTCGCCAGGCTCAAGG
CGAGCATGCCCGACGGCGAGGATCTCGTCGTGACCCATGGCGATGCCTGCTTGCCGAATATCATGGTGGA
AAATGGCCGCTTTTCTGGATTCATCGACTGTGGCCGGCTGGGTGTGGCGGACCGCTATCAGGACATAGCG
TTGGCTACCCGTGATATTGCTGAAGAGCTTGGCGGCGAATGGGCTGACCGCTTCCTCGTGCTTTACGGTA
TCGCCGCTCCCGATTCGCAGCGCATCGCCTTCTATCGCCTTCTTGACGAGTTCTTCTGAGCGGGACTCTG
GGGTTCGAAATGACCGACCAAGCGACGCCCAACCTGCCATCACGAGATTTCGATTCCACCGCCGCCTTCT
ATGAAAGGTTGGGCTTCGGAATCGTTTTCCGGGACGCCGGCTGGATGATCCTCCAGCGCGGGGATCTCAT
GCTGGAGTTCTTCGCCCACCCTAGGGGGAGGCTAACTGAAACACGGAAGGAGACAATACCGGAAGGAACC
CGCGCTATGACGGCAATAAAAAGACAGAATAAAACGCACGGTGTTGGGTCGTTTGTTCATAAACGCGGGG
TTCGGTCCCAGGGCTGGCACTCTGTCGATACCCCACCGAGACCCCATTGGGGCCAATACGCCCGCGTTTC
TTCCTTTTCCCCACCCCACCCCCCAAGTTCGGGTGAAGGCCCAGGGCTCGCAGCCAACGTCGGGGCGGCA
GGCCCTGCCATAGCCTCAGGTTACTCATATATACTTTAGATTGATTTAAAACTTCATTTTTAATTTAAAA
GGATCTAGGTGAAGATCCTTTTTGATAATCTCATGACCAAAATCCCTTAACGTGAGTTTTCGTTCCACTG
AGCGTCAGACCCCGTAGAAAAGATCAAAGGATCTTCTTGAGATCCTTTTTTTCTGCGCGTAATCTGCTGC
TTGCAAACAAAAAAACCACCGCTACCAGCGGTGGTTTGTTTGCCGGATCAAGAGCTACCAACTCTTTTTC
CGAAGGTAACTGGCTTCAGCAGAGCGCAGATACCAAATACTGTTCTTCTAGTGTAGCCGTAGTTAGGCCA
CCACTTCAAGAACTCTGTAGCACCGCCTACATACCTCGCTCTGCTAATCCTGTTACCAGTGGCTGCTGCC
AGTGGCGATAAGTCGTGTCTTACCGGGTTGGACTCAAGACGATAGTTACCGGATAAGGCGCAGCGGTCGG
GCTGAACGGGGGGTTCGTGCACACAGCCCAGCTTGGAGCGAACGACCTACACCGAACTGAGATACCTACA
GCGTGAGCTATGAGAAAGCGCCACGCTTCCCGAAGGGAGAAAGGCGGACAGGTATCCGGTAAGCGGCAGG
GTCGGAACAGGAGAGCGCACGAGGGAGCTTCCAGGGGGAAACGCCTGGTATCTTTATAGTCCTGTCGGGT
TTCGCCACCTCTGACTTGAGCGTCGATTTTTGTGATGCTCGTCAGGGGGGCGGAGCCTATGGAAAAACGC
CAGCAACGCGGCCTTTTTACGGTTCCTGGCCTTTTGCTGGCCTTTTGCTCACATG
Features (pLannotate 1.2.2; 16 found; start..end, strand, type, name):
      1..47      +  rep_origin     RSF ori (fragment): Plasmids containing the RSF 1030 origin of replication can be propagated in E. coli cells that contain additional plasmids with compatible origins.
    115..418     +  enhancer       CMV enhancer: human cytomegalovirus immediate early enhancer
    419..622     +  promoter       CMV promoter: human cytomegalovirus (CMV) immediate early promoter
    645..688     +  misc_feature   MCS (fragment): multiple cloning site
    737..1414    +  CDS            Gjb2: CXB2_RAT - Also known as Cxn-26. Experimental evidence at protein level: Swiss-Prot protein existence level 1. Structural component of gap junctions. Gap junctions are dodecameric channels that connect the cytoplasm of adjoining cells. They are formed by the docking of two hexameric hemichannels, one from each cell membrane. Small molecules and ions diffuse from one cell to a neighboring cell via the central pore. From Rattus norvegicus (Rat).
   1436..2116    +  CDS            Skylan-NS: truly monomeric reversibly photoswitchable fluorescent protein, suitable for nonlinear structured illumination microscopy (Zhang et al., 2016) mEos3.1 derivative that eliminates the green-to-red conversion
   2132..2215    +  CDS            large T antigen (fragment): large T antigen from SV40 (simian virus 40)
   2238..2359    +  polyA_signal   SV40 poly(A) signal: SV40 polyadenylation signal
   2393..2821    -  rep_origin     f1 ori (sequence partly withheld): f1 bacteriophage origin of replication; arrow indicates direction of (+) strand synthesis
   2848..2952    +  promoter       AmpR promoter: bla
   2954..3311    +  promoter       SV40 promoter: SV40 enhancer and early promoter
   3346..4140    +  CDS            NeoR/KanR: aminoglycoside phosphotransferase from Tn5; aph(3')-II (or nptII); confers resistance to neomycin, kanamycin, and G418 (Geneticin®)
   4161..4313    +  CDS            ble (fragment): BLE_KLEPN - Experimental evidence at protein level: Swiss-Prot protein existence level 1. Binding protein with a strong affinity to the bleomycin family of antibiotics. Binds to CL990; an antimitotic-antibiotic compound. From Klebsiella pneumoniae.
   4372..4419    +  polyA_signal   HSV TK poly(A) signal: herpes simplex virus thymidine kinase polyadenylation signal (Cole and Stacy, 1985)
   4510..4526    -  polyA_signal   bGH poly(A) signal (fragment): bovine growth hormone polyadenylation signal
   4748..5336    +  rep_origin     ori: high-copy-number ColE1/pMB1/pBR322/pUC origin of replication
