[The description below was written by a language model from this plasmid's Addgene catalogue record and pLannotate feature annotations shown in this document.]
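Description:
mGeos2-VEL-Cx26-7 is a mammalian expression plasmid that produces rat connexin 26 (Cx26, gene Gjb2) fused at its C terminus to the fluorescent protein mGeos2-VEL, for labelling gap junctions in living or fixed cells. The backbone has the layout of a typical N1-style fluorescent-protein fusion vector. A high-copy ColE1/pUC-type origin supports propagation in E. coli, and an f1 origin is also present. A single NeoR/KanR (Tn5 aminoglycoside phosphotransferase) gene sits behind tandem bacterial (bla-type) and SV40 early promoters and ends with an HSV TK polyadenylation signal. This one marker therefore gives kanamycin resistance in bacteria and G418 resistance in mammalian cells. The sequenced record is 5,396 nt.

The expression cassette uses the human CMV immediate-early enhancer and promoter, followed by remnants of a multiple cloning site, the Gjb2 coding sequence, a short gap presumably encoding a linker (the "7" in the name may refer to its length, though the record does not say), the fluorescent protein, and an SV40 poly(A) signal. The automated annotation labels the fluorescent protein as Skylan-NS, a related mEos3.1 derivative. This most likely reflects sequence similarity within the Eos family rather than a different payload, since the catalogue names the tag as mGeos2-VEL. The small fragments annotated as RSF ori, large T antigen, ble and bGH poly(A) appear to be partial matches to backbone sequence rather than functional elements.

Connexin 26 assembles into hexameric hemichannels that dock between adjacent cells, so the fusion should concentrate at gap junction plaques. The record lists two excitation/emission pairs, 503/514 nm and 569/581 nm, which indicates green and red states. The plasmid is therefore suited to use as a gap junction localization marker in fluorescence imaging of transfected mammalian cells.
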