Addgene plasmid #57546: mGeos2-VEL-Cx26-7
Purpose: Localization: Gap Junctions, Excitation: 503 / 569, Emission: 514 / 581
Depositing lab: Michael Davidson. Depositing organization: Florida State University, Tallahassee.
Backbone
  Vector backbone: mGeos2-VEL
  Backbone size w/o insert (bp): 4750
  Vector type: Mammalian Expression
  Selectable markers: Neomycin (select with G418)
Growth in bacteria
  Bacterial resistance: Kanamycin, 50 μg/mL
  Growth temperature: 37°C
  Growth strain: DH5alpha
  Copy number: High Copy
Gene/Insert
  Gene/Insert name: Cx26 (alt name: NM_001004099.1)
  Species: R. norvegicus (rat)
  Entrez Gene: Gjb2 (a.k.a. CXN-26, Cx26)
  Promoter: CMV
  Tag / fusion protein: mGeos2-VEL (C terminal on insert)
  Cloning method: Unknown
  Sequencing primers: 5′ CMV-F; 3′ SV40pA-R
Terms and licenses: Academic/Nonprofit Terms; Industry Terms
Depositor comments: . Excitation = 503 / 569; Emission = 514 / 581
How to cite: mGeos2-VEL-Cx26-7 was a gift from Michael Davidson (Addgene plasmid # 57546 ; http://n2t.net/addgene:57546 ; RRID:Addgene_57546)
